Addgene plasmid #162644: pcDNA4/TO-2xStrep-UL32 C128A
Purpose: Expresses N-terminal 2x-Strep-tagged UL32 C128A in mammalian cells
Depositing lab: Britt Glaunsinger. Depositing organization: University of California, Berkeley. Publication: A pentameric protein ring with novel architecture is required for herpesviral packaging. Didychuk AL, Gates SN, Gardner MR, Strong LM, Martin A, Glaunsinger BA. Elife. 2021 Feb 8;10. pii: 62261. doi: 10.7554/eLife.62261. PubMed 33554858.
Backbone
  Vector backbone: pcDNA4/TO
  Backbone manufacturer: Invitrogen
  Backbone size w/o insert (bp): 5108
  Total vector size (bp): 6899
  Vector type: Mammalian Expression
  Selectable markers: Zeocin
Growth in bacteria
  Bacterial resistance: Ampicillin, 100 μg/mL
  Growth temperature: 37°C
  Growth strain: DH5alpha
  Copy number: High Copy
Gene/Insert
  Gene/Insert name: UL32
  Species: HSV-1
  Insert size (bp): 1791
  Mutation: Amino acid C128 mutated to alanine
  Promoter: CMV
  Tag / fusion protein: N-terminal 2xStrep-Tag II (N terminal on backbone)
  Cloning method: Ligation Independent Cloning
  Sequencing primers: 5′ CGCAAATGGGCGGTAGGCGTG; 3′ ACAGTGGGAGTGGCACCTT
Terms and licenses: Academic/Nonprofit Terms; Industry Terms: Not Available to Industry
How to cite: pcDNA4/TO-2xStrep-UL32 C128A was a gift from Britt Glaunsinger (Addgene plasmid # 162644 ; http://n2t.net/addgene:162644 ; RRID:Addgene_162644)
