[The description below was written by a language model from this plasmid's Addgene catalogue record and pLannotate feature annotations shown in this document.]
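Description:
pcDNA4/TO-2xStrep-UL32 C128A is a mammalian expression plasmid of about 6.9 kb, built on the Invitrogen pcDNA4/TO backbone. It carries the HSV-1 UL32 open reading frame with cysteine 128 replaced by alanine. It is propagated in E. coli as a high-copy plasmid through its ColE1/pUC-type origin, with ampicillin selection from the β-lactamase gene. An f1 origin is also present. For selection in mammalian cells, the backbone provides a Zeocin resistance cassette in which the Sh ble gene sits behind tandem SV40 early and EM7 promoters and is followed by an SV40 polyadenylation signal, so the same marker can be expressed in mammalian and bacterial hosts.

The payload is transcribed from the human CMV immediate-early enhancer and promoter. Two short tet operator matches lie immediately downstream of the promoter; the annotation software labels them as fragments of other tet-regulated promoters. This is the CMV/TetO2 arrangement of pcDNA4/TO: expression is constitutive in ordinary cells and becomes tetracycline-inducible in cells that supply the Tet repressor. The coding region begins with an N-terminal 2xStrep-tag II, of which the feature table detects only part, followed by the roughly 1.8 kb UL32 sequence and a bovine growth hormone polyadenylation signal.

UL32 is annotated as a protein that helps localise newly made capsids to nuclear replication compartments and so supports cleavage and packaging of the viral genome. The Strep tag allows affinity capture on Strep-Tactin and detection of the protein. The associated work concerns a herpesviral packaging protein, and the construct expresses the C128A mutant in mammalian cells. The record does not state the specific role of this cysteine.
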