Features (pLannotate 1.2.2; 23 found; start..end, strand, type, name):
     27..79      -  misc_feature   bom (fragment): basis of mobility region from pBR322
    234..613     +  enhancer       CMV enhancer: human cytomegalovirus immediate early enhancer
    614..817     +  promoter       CMV promoter: human cytomegalovirus (CMV) immediate early promoter
    819..838     +  promoter       PLtetO-1 promoter (fragment): modified phage lambda PL promoter with tet operator sites (Lutz and Bujard, 1997)
    840..859     +  promoter       PLtetO-1 promoter (fragment): modified phage lambda PL promoter with tet operator sites (Lutz and Bujard, 1997)
    867..900     +  promoter       TRE3GV promoter (fragment): 3rd-generation Tet-responsive promoter that can be activated by binding of Tet-On® 3G, optimized for retroviral and lentiviral vectors
    989..1012    +  CDS            Twin-Strep-tag (fragment): two Strep-Tag®II moieties connected by a linker for enhanced binding to Strep-Tactin®, an engineered form of streptavidin (Schmidt et al., 2013)
   1083..2870    +  CDS            UL32: UL32_HHV11 - Experimental evidence at protein level: Swiss-Prot protein existence level 1. Plays a role in efficient localization of neo-synthesized capsids to nuclear replication compartments, thereby controlling cleavage and packaging of virus genomic DNA. From Human herpesvirus 1 (strain 17) (HHV-1) (Human herpes simplex virus 1).
   2916..3140    +  polyA_signal   bGH poly(A) signal: bovine growth hormone polyadenylation signal
   3144..3165    +  promoter       SV40 promoter (fragment): SV40 enhancer and early promoter
   3186..3614    +  rep_origin     f1 ori (sequence partly withheld): f1 bacteriophage origin of replication; arrow indicates direction of (+) strand synthesis
   3628..3957    +  promoter       SV40 promoter: SV40 enhancer and early promoter
   4005..4052    +  promoter       EM7 promoter: synthetic bacterial promoter&nbsp
   4071..4445    +  CDS            BleoR: antibiotic-binding protein; Sh ble from Streptoalloteichus hindustanus; confers resistance to bleomycin, phleomycin, and Zeocin™
   4455..4580    +  CDS            ble (fragment): BLE_KLEPN - Experimental evidence at protein level: Swiss-Prot protein existence level 1. Binding protein with a strong affinity to the bleomycin family of antibiotics. Binds to CL990; an antimitotic-antibiotic compound. From Klebsiella pneumoniae.
   4575..4696    +  polyA_signal   SV40 poly(A) signal: SV40 polyadenylation signal
   4769..4785    -  protein_bind   lac operator: The lac repressor binds to the lac operator to inhibit transcription in E. coli. This inhibition can be relieved by adding lactose or isopropyl-β-D-thiogalactopyranoside (IPTG). lac repressor encoded by lacI
   4793..4823    -  promoter       lac promoter: promoter for the E. coli lac operon
   4838..4859    -  protein_bind   CAP binding site: CAP binding activates transcription in the presence of cAMP. E. coli catabolite activator protein
   4872..4964    -  CDS            lacI (fragment): lac repressor; lacI; The lac repressor binds to the lac operator to inhibit transcription in E. coli. This inhibition can be relieved by adding lactose or isopropyl-β-D-thiogalactopyranoside (IPTG).
   5147..5735    -  rep_origin     ori: high-copy-number ColE1/pMB1/pBR322/pUC origin of replication
   5906..6766    -  CDS            AmpR: β-lactamase; bla; confers resistance to ampicillin, carbenicillin, and related antibiotics
   6767..6871    -  promoter       AmpR promoter: bla
>Addgene plasmid #162644 | pcDNA4/TO-2xStrep-UL32 C128A | addgene full sequence | sequence record 320338 | Addgene NGS Result
ACGGATCGGGAGATCTCCCGATCCCCTATGGTGCACTCTCAGTACAATCTGCTCTGATGCCGCATAGTTA
AGCCAGTATCTGCTCCCTGCTTGTGTGTTGGAGGTCGCTGAGTAGTGCGCGAGCAAAATTTAAGCTACAA
CAAGGCAAGGCTTGACCGACAATTGCATGAAGAATCTGCTTAGGGTTAGGCGTTTTGCGCTGCTTCGCGA
TGTACGGGCCAGATATACGCGTTGACATTGATTATTGACTAGTTATTAATAGTAATCAATTACGGGGTCA
TTAGTTCATAGCCCATATATGGAGTTCCGCGTTACATAACTTACGGTAAATGGCCCGCCTGGCTGACCGC
CCAACGACCCCCGCCCATTGACGTCAATAATGACGTATGTTCCCATAGTAACGCCAATAGGGACTTTCCA
TTGACGTCAATGGGTGGAGTATTTACGGTAAACTGCCCACTTGGCAGTACATCAAGTGTATCATATGCCA
AGTACGCCCCCTATTGACGTCAATGACGGTAAATGGCCCGCCTGGCATTATGCCCAGTACATGACCTTAT
GGGACTTTCCTACTTGGCAGTACATCTACGTATTAGTCATCGCTATTACCATGGTGATGCGGTTTTGGCA
GTACATCAATGGGCGTGGATAGCGGTTTGACTCACGGGGATTTCCAAGTCTCCACCCCATTGACGTCAAT
GGGAGTTTGTTTTGGCACCAAAATCAACGGGACTTTCCAAAATGTCGTAACAACTCCGCCCCATTGACGC
AAATGGGCGGTAGGCGTGTACGGTGGGAGGTCTATATAAGCAGAGCTCTCCCTATCAGTGATAGAGATCT
CCCTATCAGTGATAGAGATCGTCGACGAGCTCGTTTAGTGAACCGTCAGATCGCCTGGAGACGCCATCCA
CGCTGTTTTGACCTCCATAGAAGACACCGGGACCGATCCAGCCTCCGGACTCTAGCGTTTAAACTTAAGC
TTACCAATGTGGAGCCACCCCCAGTTCGAGAAGGGCGGCGGCAGCGGCGGCGGCAGCGGCGGCGGCAGCT
GGAGCCACCCCCAGTTCGAGAAGGGGGCGGCCATGGCAACTTCGCCCCCCGGGGTCCTGGCGAGCGTCGC
GGTGTGCGAAGAGTCCCCCGGCAGCAGCTGGAAGGCGGGGGCGTTCGAGCGCGCGTATGTGGCCTTCGAT
CCCAGCCTCCTGGCTCTTAACGAGGCTCTCTGCGCCGAGCTCCTGGCGGCCAGTCACGTGATAGGTGTGC
CGCCCGTCGGTACGCTCGACGAGGACGTCGCCGCCGACGTGGTCACCGCCCCCTCAAGGGCCCGCGGGGG
GGCGGGCGACGGAGGGGGTTCGGGCGGGCGCGGAGGACCCCGCAACCCGCCCCCGGATCCCTGTGGGGAG
GGGCTTTTGGACACCGGGCCCTTTTCCGCGGCGGCCATCGACACCTTCGCGCTGGACCGGCCCGCCCTGG
TCTGCCGCACCATCGAGCTGTACAAGCAAACCTACCGCCTCTCGCCCCAGTGGGTGGCCGATTACGCGTT
TCTCTGTGCCAAATGCCTGGGGGCGCCCCACTGCGCCGCTAGCATCTTCGTGGCCGCGTTCGAGTTTGTG
TACGTCATGGACCGCCACTTTCTGCGCACCAAGAAGGCGACCCTGGTCGGCTCCTTCGCACGCTTTGCCC
TCACCATAAACGACATCCACCGGCACTTTTTTCTCCACTGCTGCTTCCGTACCGACGGCGGGGTGCCCGG
GCGGCATGCCCAGAAGCAACCCAAGCCCTCGCCCTCCCCGGGAGCCGCCAAGGTGCAGTACTCCAACTAC
TCGTTCCTGGCGCAGTCTGCCACCCGGGCCCTCATCGGAACCTTGGCCTCCGGGGGCGAGGAGGGGGCGG
GGTCGGCGGCGGGATCCGGCACGCAGCCGTCGCTCACCACCGCGCTGATGAACTGGAAGGATTGCGCCCG
TCTCCTGGACTGCACGGAGGGTCGGCGCGGGGGCGGGGACAGCTGCTGTACGCGCGCCGCCGCTCGCAAC
GGGGAATTCGAGACGGTCGCCGGGGACCGCGAGCCGGAGGAGTCGCCGGATACGTGGGCGTACGCGGATC
TGGTCCTGCTGCTCCTCGCCGGCACCCCCGCCGTCTGGGAGTCGGGGCCCCAGCTGCGCGCTGCCGCGGA
GGCCCGTCGCGCCACGGTCCGCCAGTCCTGGGAAGCGCATCGCGGGGCACGCACGCGCGACGTGGCTCCG
CGCTTTGCGCAGTTTACCGAACCCGATGCCCAGCCCGACCTCGACCTGGGCCCTCTGATGGCCACCGTGC
TGAAACACGGCCGGGGGCGCGGGCGCACCGGCGGAGAATGCCTGCTGTGTAACCTGTTACTGGTGCGGGC
TTACTGGCTGGCCCTGCGTAGACTCCGGGCCTCCGTGGTCCGCTACTCGGAAAACAACACGAGCCTCTTC
GACTGTATCGTACCCGTCGTCGACCAGCTCGAGGCGGACCCCGAGACGCAGCCCGGGGACGGGGGCCGGT
TTGTGAGCCTGCTGCGGGCCGCGGGGCCCGAGGCCATCTTTAAGCACATGTTCTGTGACCCCATGTGCGC
CATCACGGAGATGGAGGTTGACCCCTGGGTTCTGTTCGGCCATCCCCCCGCCACCCATCCCGACGAGCTG
CTGCTCCACAAGGCCAAGCTGGCCTGCGGGAACGAGTTCGAGGGGCGTGTCTGCATAGCGTTGCGTGCCC
TCATCTACACCTTCAAGACGTATCAGGTATTTGTACCAAAGCCCACCGCGCTCGCCACATTTGTCCGTGA
GGCGGGCGCGCTGCTTAGACGCCACTCGATCTCGCTCCTGTCCCTGGAGCACACCCTGTGTACCTATGTA
TGATCGAGTCTAGAGGGCCCGTTTAAACCCGCTGATCAGCCTCGACTGTGCCTTCTAGTTGCCAGCCATC
TGTTGTTTGCCCCTCCCCCGTGCCTTCCTTGACCCTGGAAGGTGCCACTCCCACTGTCCTTTCCTAATAA
AATGAGGAAATTGCATCGCATTGTCTGAGTAGGTGTCATTCTATTCTGGGGGGTGGGGTGGGGCAGGACA
GCAAGGGGGAGGATTGGGAAGACAATAGCAGGCATGCTGGGGATGCGGTGGGCTCTATGGCTTCTGAGGC
GGAAAGAACCAGCTGGGGCTCTAGGGGGTATCCCC
[124 nt withheld, positions 3186-3309]
C
[91 nt withheld, positions 3311-3401]
A
[49 nt withheld, positions 3403-3451]
CCTTTGACGTTGGAGTCCACGTTCTTT
[37 nt withheld, positions 3479-3515]
ACCCTATCTCGGTCTATTCTTTTGATTTATAAGGGATTTTGCCGATTTCGGCCTATTGGTTAAAAAATGA
GCTGATTTAACAAAAATTTAACGCGAATTAATTCTGTGGAATGTGTGTCAGTTAGGGTGTGGAAAGTCCC
CAGGCTCCCCAGCAGGCAGAAGTATGCAAAGCATGCATCTCAATTAGTCAGCAACCAGGTGTGGAAAGTC
CCCAGGCTCCCCAGCAGGCAGAAGTATGCAAAGCATGCATCTCAATTAGTCAGCAACCATAGTCCCGCCC
CTAACTCCGCCCATCCCGCCCCTAACTCCGCCCAGTTCCGCCCATTCTCCGCCCCATGGCTGACTAATTT
TTTTTATTTATGCAGAGGCCGAGGCCGCCTCTGCCTCTGAGCTATTCCAGAAGTAGTGAGGAGGCTTTTT
TGGAGGCCTAGGCTTTTGCAAAAAGCTCCCGGGAGCTTGTATATCCATTTTCGGATCTGATCAGCACGTG
TTGACAATTAATCATCGGCATAGTATATCGGCATAGTATAATACGACAAGGTGAGGAACTAAACCATGGC
CAAGTTGACCAGTGCCGTTCCGGTGCTCACCGCGCGCGACGTCGCCGGAGCGGTCGAGTTCTGGACCGAC
CGGCTCGGGTTCTCCCGGGACTTCGTGGAGGACGACTTCGCCGGTGTGGTCCGGGACGACGTGACCCTGT
TCATCAGCGCGGTCCAGGACCAGGTGGTGCCGGACAACACCCTGGCCTGGGTGTGGGTGCGCGGCCTGGA
CGAGCTGTACGCCGAGTGGTCGGAGGTCGTGTCCACGAACTTCCGGGACGCCTCCGGGCCGGCCATGACC
GAGATCGGCGAGCAGCCGTGGGGGCGGGAGTTCGCCCTGCGCGACCCGGCCGGCAACTGCGTGCACTTCG
TGGCCGAGGAGCAGGACTGACACGTGCTACGAGATTTCGATTCCACCGCCGCCTTCTATGAAAGGTTGGG
CTTCGGAATCGTTTTCCGGGACGCCGGCTGGATGATCCTCCAGCGCGGGGATCTCATGCTGGAGTTCTTC
GCCCACCCCAACTTGTTTATTGCAGCTTATAATGGTTACAAATAAAGCAATAGCATCACAAATTTCACAA
ATAAAGCATTTTTTTCACTGCATTCTAGTTGTGGTTTGTCCAAACTCATCAATGTATCTTATCATGTCTG
TATACCGTCGACCTCTAGCTAGAGCTTGGCGTAATCATGGTCATAGCTGTTTCCTGTGTGAAATTGTTAT
CCGCTCACAATTCCACACAACATACGAGCCGGAAGCATAAAGTGTAAAGCCTGGGGTGCCTAATGAGTGA
GCTAACTCACATTAATTGCGTTGCGCTCACTGCCCGCTTTCCAGTCGGGAAACCTGTCGTGCCAGCTGCA
TTAATGAATCGGCCAACGCGCGGGGAGAGGCGGTTTGCGTATTGGGCGCTCTTCCGCTTCCTCGCTCACT
GACTCGCTGCGCTCGGTCGTTCGGCTGCGGCGAGCGGTATCAGCTCACTCAAAGGCGGTAATACGGTTAT
CCACAGAATCAGGGGATAACGCAGGAAAGAACATGTGAGCAAAAGGCCAGCAAAAGGCCAGGAACCGTAA
AAAGGCCGCGTTGCTGGCGTTTTTCCATAGGCTCCGCCCCCCTGACGAGCATCACAAAAATCGACGCTCA
AGTCAGAGGTGGCGAAACCCGACAGGACTATAAAGATACCAGGCGTTTCCCCCTGGAAGCTCCCTCGTGC
GCTCTCCTGTTCCGACCCTGCCGCTTACCGGATACCTGTCCGCCTTTCTCCCTTCGGGAAGCGTGGCGCT
TTCTCATAGCTCACGCTGTAGGTATCTCAGTTCGGTGTAGGTCGTTCGCTCCAAGCTGGGCTGTGTGCAC
GAACCCCCCGTTCAGCCCGACCGCTGCGCCTTATCCGGTAACTATCGTCTTGAGTCCAACCCGGTAAGAC
ACGACTTATCGCCACTGGCAGCAGCCACTGGTAACAGGATTAGCAGAGCGAGGTATGTAGGCGGTGCTAC
AGAGTTCTTGAAGTGGTGGCCTAACTACGGCTACACTAGAAGAACAGTATTTGGTATCTGCGCTCTGCTG
AAGCCAGTTACCTTCGGAAAAAGAGTTGGTAGCTCTTGATCCGGCAAACAAACCACCGCTGGTAGCGGTG
GTTTTTTTGTTTGCAAGCAGCAGATTACGCGCAGAAAAAAAGGATCTCAAGAAGATCCTTTGATCTTTTC
TACGGGGTCTGACGCTCAGTGGAACGAAAACTCACGTTAAGGGATTTTGGTCATGAGATTATCAAAAAGG
ATCTTCACCTAGATCCTTTTAAATTAAAAATGAAGTTTTAAATCAATCTAAAGTATATATGAGTAAACTT
GGTCTGACAGTTACCAATGCTTAATCAGTGAGGCACCTATCTCAGCGATCTGTCTATTTCGTTCATCCAT
AGTTGCCTGACTCCCCGTCGTGTAGATAACTACGATACGGGAGGGCTTACCATCTGGCCCCAGTGCTGCA
ATGATACCGCGAGACCCACGCTCACCGGCTCCAGATTTATCAGCAATAAACCAGCCAGCCGGAAGGGCCG
AGCGCAGAAGTGGTCCTGCAACTTTATCCGCCTCCATCCAGTCTATTAATTGTTGCCGGGAAGCTAGAGT
AAGTAGTTCGCCAGTTAATAGTTTGCGCAACGTTGTTGCCATTGCTACAGGCATCGTGGTGTCACGCTCG
TCGTTTGGTATGGCTTCATTCAGCTCCGGTTCCCAACGATCAAGGCGAGTTACATGATCCCCCATGTTGT
GCAAAAAAGCGGTTAGCTCCTTCGGTCCTCCGATCGTTGTCAGAAGTAAGTTGGCCGCAGTGTTATCACT
CATGGTTATGGCAGCACTGCATAATTCTCTTACTGTCATGCCATCCGTAAGATGCTTTTCTGTGACTGGT
GAGTACTCAACCAAGTCATTCTGAGAATAGTGTATGCGGCGACCGAGTTGCTCTTGCCCGGCGTCAATAC
GGGATAATACCGCGCCACATAGCAGAACTTTAAAAGTGCTCATCATTGGAAAACGTTCTTCGGGGCGAAA
ACTCTCAAGGATCTTACCGCTGTTGAGATCCAGTTCGATGTAACCCACTCGTGCACCCAACTGATCTTCA
GCATCTTTTACTTTCACCAGCGTTTCTGGGTGAGCAAAAACAGGAAGGCAAAATGCCGCAAAAAAGGGAA
TAAGGGCGACACGGAAATGTTGAATACTCATACTCTTCCTTTTTCAATATTATTGAAGCATTTATCAGGG
TTATTGTCTCATGAGCGGATACATATTTGAATGTATTTAGAAAAATAAACAAATAGGGGTTCCGCGCACA
TTTCCCCGAAAAGTGCCACCTGACGTCG
